Addgene plasmid #184705: pLV-EF1a-GFP RanSen
Purpose: Lentiviral transfer plasmid for expression of GFP RanSen
Depositing lab: Brian Van Tine. Depositing organization: Washington University in Saint Louis. Publication: Intracellular arginine-dependent translation sensor reveals the dynamics of arginine starvation response and resistance in ASS1-negative cells. Rogers LC, Zhou J, Baker A, Schutt CR, Panda PK, Van Tine BA. Cancer Metab. 2021 Jan 21;9(1):4. doi: 10.1186/s40170-021-00238-9. PubMed 33478587.
Backbone
  Vector backbone: pLV-EF1a-IRES-Puro
  Backbone manufacturer: Addgene
  Backbone size w/o insert (bp): 8693
  Vector type: Mammalian Expression, Lentiviral
  Selectable markers: Puromycin
Growth in bacteria
  Bacterial resistance: Ampicillin, 100 μg/mL
  Growth temperature: 37°C
  Growth strain: NEB Stable
  Copy number: High Copy
Gene/Insert
  Gene/Insert name: GFP RanSen
  Species: Synthetic
  Insert size (bp): 1524
  Promoter: EF1a
  Cloning method: Restriction Enzyme; 5′ cloning site AscI (not destroyed); 3′ cloning site NotI (not destroyed)
  Sequencing primers: 5′ TCAAGCCTCAGACAGTGGTTC; 3′ CTTCGGCCAGTAACGTTAGG
Terms and licenses: Academic/Nonprofit Terms; Industry Terms: Not Available to Industry
How to cite: pLV-EF1a-GFP RanSen was a gift from Brian Van Tine (Addgene plasmid # 184705 ; http://n2t.net/addgene:184705 ; RRID:Addgene_184705)
