[The description below was written by a language model from this plasmid's Addgene catalogue record and pLannotate feature annotations shown in this document.]
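Description:
pLV-EF1a-GFP RanSen is an HIV-1-based lentiviral transfer plasmid built on the pLV-EF1a-IRES-Puro backbone, intended for packaging into lentiviral particles and stable expression in mammalian cells. In bacteria it is maintained through a high-copy ColE1/pUC-type origin and selected with ampicillin via the β-lactamase gene. The viral portion carries the usual transfer-vector elements: LTR sequences flanking the cassette (both annotated as truncated 5′ LTR matches, each preceded by nef-derived sequence), the Ψ packaging signal with a partial gag region, the Rev response element for Rev-dependent nuclear export of the genomic RNA, the cPPT/CTS that aids nuclear import, and a WPRE downstream of the payload to boost transcript stability and expression. An SV40 polyadenylation signal and remnants of a lac promoter/operator region lie in the plasmid backbone.

The payload is a synthetic insert of about 1.5 kb, GFP RanSen, cloned between AscI and NotI sites and driven by the human EF-1α promoter with its first intron. The annotation shows an EGFP coding sequence preceded by roughly 750 bp of upstream sequence, parts of which gave short partial matches to unrelated proteins (thymidylate synthase, measles P/V, Rad23b). These hits are consistent with an artificial leader rather than functional domains, but the record does not describe its design. An EMCV IRES follows, allowing puromycin N-acetyltransferase to be translated from the same transcript so that transduced cells can be selected with puromycin. The associated publication concerns an intracellular arginine-dependent translation sensor used to follow arginine starvation responses in ASS1-negative cells. The record does not state the specific role of the RanSen variant within that system.
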