Features (pLannotate 1.2.2; 26 found; start..end, strand, type, name):
    244..501     +  LTR            5' LTR (truncated): truncated 5' long terminal repeat (LTR) from HIV-1
    653..669     -  protein_bind   lac operator: The lac repressor binds to the lac operator to inhibit transcription in E. coli. This inhibition can be relieved by adding lactose or isopropyl-β-D-thiogalactopyranoside (IPTG). lac repressor encoded by lacI
    677..707     -  promoter       lac promoter: promoter for the E. coli lac operon
    722..743     -  protein_bind   CAP binding site: CAP binding activates transcription in the presence of cAMP. E. coli catabolite activator protein
    756..848     -  CDS            lacI (fragment): lac repressor; lacI; The lac repressor binds to the lac operator to inhibit transcription in E. coli. This inhibition can be relieved by adding lactose or isopropyl-β-D-thiogalactopyranoside (IPTG).
   1031..1619    -  rep_origin     ori: high-copy-number ColE1/pMB1/pBR322/pUC origin of replication
   1790..2650    -  CDS            AmpR: β-lactamase; bla; confers resistance to ampicillin, carbenicillin, and related antibiotics
   2651..2755    -  promoter       AmpR promoter: bla
   2803..2937    +  polyA_signal   SV40 poly(A) signal: SV40 polyadenylation signal
   3104..3433    +  CDS            nef (fragment): NEF_HV1BR - Experimental evidence at protein level: Swiss-Prot protein existence level 1. Extracellular Nef protein targets CD4(+) T-lymphocytes for apoptosis by interacting with CXCR4 surface receptors (PubMed:14990729). From Human immunodeficiency virus type 1 group M subtype B (isolate BRU/LAI) (HIV-1).
   3481..3738    +  LTR            5' LTR (truncated): truncated 5' long terminal repeat (LTR) from HIV-1
   3785..3910    +  misc_feature   HIV-1 Ψ: packaging signal of human immunodeficiency virus type 1
   3894..4232    +  CDS            HIV-1 gag (fragment): gag protein from human immunodeficiency virus 1; gag
   4407..4640    +  misc_feature   RRE: The Rev response element (RRE) of HIV-1 allows for Rev-dependent mRNA export from the nucleus to the cytoplasm.
   5017..5117    +  CDS            Rev (fragment): human immunodeficiency virus 1 (HIV-1) Rev protein; rev; enhances nuclear export of unspliced and incompletely spliced viral mRNAs
   5132..5247    +  misc_feature   cPPT/CTS: central polypurine tract and central termination sequence of HIV-1 (lacking the first T)
   5325..5536    +  promoter       EF-1α core promoter: core promoter for human elongation factor EF-1α
   5537..6475    +  intron         EF-1α intron A: intron upstream of the start codon of human EF-1α
   6509..6598    +  CDS            TYMS (fragment): TYSY_HUMAN - Also known as TS. Experimental evidence at protein level: Swiss-Prot protein existence level 1. Contributes to the de novo mitochondrial thymidylate biosynthesis pathway. From Homo sapiens (Human).
   6593..6841    +  CDS            P/V (fragment): PHOSP_MEASE - Experimental evidence at protein level: Swiss-Prot protein existence level 1. Essential component of the RNA polymerase and the nascent chain assembly complex. Also required during RNA synthesis. From Measles virus (strain Edmonston) (MeV) (Subacute sclerose panencephalitis virus).
   6854..7099    +  CDS            Rad23b (fragment): RD23B_RAT - Experimental evidence at protein level: Swiss-Prot protein existence level 1. The XPC complex is proposed to represent the first factor bound at the sites of DNA damage and together with other core recognition factors, Xpa, RPA and the TFIIH complex, is part of the pre-incision (or initial recognition) complex. The XPC complex recognizes a wide spectrum of damaged DNA characterized by distortions of the DNA helix such as single-stranded loops, mismatched bubbles or single-stranded overhangs. The orientation of XPC complex binding appears to be crucial for inducing a productive NER.
   7274..7990    +  CDS            EGFP: EGFP is a basic (constitutively fluorescent) green fluorescent protein published in 1996, derived from Aequorea victoria. It is reported to be a rapidly-maturing weak dimer with moderate acid sensitivity.
   8103..8664    +  misc_feature   IRES: internal ribosome entry site (IRES) of the encephalomyocarditis virus (EMCV)
   8667..9266    +  CDS            PuroR: puromycin N-acetyltransferase; pac from Streptomyces alboniger; confers resistance to puromycin
   9290..9878    +  misc_feature   WPRE: woodchuck hepatitis virus posttranscriptional regulatory element
   9895..196     +  CDS            nef (fragment) (across the origin): NEF_HV1BR - Experimental evidence at protein level: Swiss-Prot protein existence level 1. Extracellular Nef protein targets CD4(+) T-lymphocytes for apoptosis by interacting with CXCR4 surface receptors (PubMed:14990729). From Human immunodeficiency virus type 1 group M subtype B (isolate BRU/LAI) (HIV-1).
>Addgene plasmid #184705 | pLV-EF1a-GFP RanSen | addgene full sequence | sequence record 363345 | Addgene NGS Result
GTGCTACAAGCTAGTACCAGTTGAGCCAGATAAGGTAGAAGAGGCCAATAAAGGAGAGAACACCAGCTTG
TTACACCCTGTGAGCCTGCATGGGATGGATGACCCGGAGAGAGAAGTGTTAGAGTGGAGGTTTGACAGCC
GCCTAGCATTTCATCACGTGGCCCGAGAGCTGCATCCGGAGTACTTCAAGAACTGCTGATATCGAGCTTG
CTACAAGGGACTTTCCGCTGGGGACTTTCCAGGGAGGCGTGGCCTGGGCGGGACTGGGGAGTGGCGAGCC
CTCAGATCCTGCATATAAGCAGCTGCTTTTTGCCTGTACTGGGTCTCTCTGGTTAGACCAGATCTGAGCC
TGGGAGCTCTCTGGCTAACTAGGGAACCCACTGCTTAAGCCTCAATAAAGCTTGCCTTGAGTGCTTCAAG
TAGTGTGTGCCCGTCTGTTGTGTGACTCTGGTAACTAGAGATCCCTCAGACCCTTTTAGTCAGTGTGGAA
AATCTCTAGCAGTAGTAGTTCATGTCATCTTATTATTCAGTATTTATAACTTGCAAAGAAATGAATATCA
GAGAGTGAGAGGCCTTGACATTGCTAGCGTTTACCGTCGACCTCTAGCTAGAGCTTGGCGTAATCATGGT
CATAGCTGTTTCCTGTGTGAAATTGTTATCCGCTCACAATTCCACACAACATACGAGCCGGAAGCATAAA
GTGTAAAGCCTGGGGTGCCTAATGAGTGAGCTAACTCACATTAATTGCGTTGCGCTCACTGCCCGCTTTC
CAGTCGGGAAACCTGTCGTGCCAGCTGCATTAATGAATCGGCCAACGCGCGGGGAGAGGCGGTTTGCGTA
TTGGGCGCTCTTCCGCTTCCTCGCTCACTGACTCGCTGCGCTCGGTCGTTCGGCTGCGGCGAGCGGTATC
AGCTCACTCAAAGGCGGTAATACGGTTATCCACAGAATCAGGGGATAACGCAGGAAAGAACATGTGAGCA
AAAGGCCAGCAAAAGGCCAGGAACCGTAAAAAGGCCGCGTTGCTGGCGTTTTTCCATAGGCTCCGCCCCC
CTGACGAGCATCACAAAAATCGACGCTCAAGTCAGAGGTGGCGAAACCCGACAGGACTATAAAGATACCA
GGCGTTTCCCCCTGGAAGCTCCCTCGTGCGCTCTCCTGTTCCGACCCTGCCGCTTACCGGATACCTGTCC
GCCTTTCTCCCTTCGGGAAGCGTGGCGCTTTCTCATAGCTCACGCTGTAGGTATCTCAGTTCGGTGTAGG
TCGTTCGCTCCAAGCTGGGCTGTGTGCACGAACCCCCCGTTCAGCCCGACCGCTGCGCCTTATCCGGTAA
CTATCGTCTTGAGTCCAACCCGGTAAGACACGACTTATCGCCACTGGCAGCAGCCACTGGTAACAGGATT
AGCAGAGCGAGGTATGTAGGCGGTGCTACAGAGTTCTTGAAGTGGTGGCCTAACTACGGCTACACTAGAA
GAACAGTATTTGGTATCTGCGCTCTGCTGAAGCCAGTTACCTTCGGAAAAAGAGTTGGTAGCTCTTGATC
CGGCAAACAAACCACCGCTGGTAGCGGTGGTTTTTTTGTTTGCAAGCAGCAGATTACGCGCAGAAAAAAA
GGATCTCAAGAAGATCCTTTGATCTTTTCTACGGGGTCTGACGCTCAGTGGAACGAAAACTCACGTTAAG
GGATTTTGGTCATGAGATTATCAAAAAGGATCTTCACCTAGATCCTTTTAAATTAAAAATGAAGTTTTAA
ATCAATCTAAAGTATATATGAGTAAACTTGGTCTGACAGTTACCAATGCTTAATCAGTGAGGCACCTATC
TCAGCGATCTGTCTATTTCGTTCATCCATAGTTGCCTGACTCCCCGTCGTGTAGATAACTACGATACGGG
AGGGCTTACCATCTGGCCCCAGTGCTGCAATGATACCGCGAGACCCACGCTCACCGGCTCCAGATTTATC
AGCAATAAACCAGCCAGCCGGAAGGGCCGAGCGCAGAAGTGGTCCTGCAACTTTATCCGCCTCCATCCAG
TCTATTAATTGTTGCCGGGAAGCTAGAGTAAGTAGTTCGCCAGTTAATAGTTTGCGCAACGTTGTTGCCA
TTGCTACAGGCATCGTGGTGTCACGCTCGTCGTTTGGTATGGCTTCATTCAGCTCCGGTTCCCAACGATC
AAGGCGAGTTACATGATCCCCCATGTTGTGCAAAAAAGCGGTTAGCTCCTTCGGTCCTCCGATCGTTGTC
AGAAGTAAGTTGGCCGCAGTGTTATCACTCATGGTTATGGCAGCACTGCATAATTCTCTTACTGTCATGC
CATCCGTAAGATGCTTTTCTGTGACTGGTGAGTACTCAACCAAGTCATTCTGAGAATAGTGTATGCGGCG
ACCGAGTTGCTCTTGCCCGGCGTCAATACGGGATAATACCGCGCCACATAGCAGAACTTTAAAAGTGCTC
ATCATTGGAAAACGTTCTTCGGGGCGAAAACTCTCAAGGATCTTACCGCTGTTGAGATCCAGTTCGATGT
AACCCACTCGTGCACCCAACTGATCTTCAGCATCTTTTACTTTCACCAGCGTTTCTGGGTGAGCAAAAAC
AGGAAGGCAAAATGCCGCAAAAAAGGGAATAAGGGCGACACGGAAATGTTGAATACTCATACTCTTCCTT
TTTCAATATTATTGAAGCATTTATCAGGGTTATTGTCTCATGAGCGGATACATATTTGAATGTATTTAGA
AAAATAAACAAATAGGGGTTCCGCGCACATTTCCCCGAAAAGTGCCACCTGACGTCGACGGATCGGGAGA
TCAACTTGTTTATTGCAGCTTATAATGGTTACAAATAAAGCAATAGCATCACAAATTTCACAAATAAAGC
ATTTTTTTCACTGCATTCTAGTTGTGGTTTGTCCAAACTCATCAATGTATCTTATCATGTCTGGATCAAC
TGGATAACTCAAGCTAACCAAAATCATCCCAAACTTCCCACCCCATACCCTATTACCACTGCCAATTACC
TGTGGTTTCATTTACTCTAAACCTGTGATTCCTCTGAATTATTTTCATTTTAAAGAAATTGTATTTGTTA
AATATGTACTACAAACTTAGTAGTTGGAAGGGCTAATTCACTCCCAAAGAAGACAAGATATCCTTGATCT
GTGGATCTACCACACACAAGGCTACTTCCCTGATTAGCAGAACTACACACCAGGGCCAGGGGTCAGATAT
CCACTGACCTTTGGATGGTGCTACAAGCTAGTACCAGTTGAGCCAGATAAGGTAGAAGAGGCCAATAAAG
GAGAGAACACCAGCTTGTTACACCCTGTGAGCCTGCATGGGATGGATGACCCGGAGAGAGAAGTGTTAGA
GTGGAGGTTTGACAGCCGCCTAGCATTTCATCACGTGGCCCGAGAGCTGCATCCGGAGTACTTCAAGAAC
TGCTGATATCGAGCTTGCTACAAGGGACTTTCCGCTGGGGACTTTCCAGGGAGGCGTGGCCTGGGCGGGA
CTGGGGAGTGGCGAGCCCTCAGATCCTGCATATAAGCAGCTGCTTTTTGCCTGTACTGGGTCTCTCTGGT
TAGACCAGATCTGAGCCTGGGAGCTCTCTGGCTAACTAGGGAACCCACTGCTTAAGCCTCAATAAAGCTT
GCCTTGAGTGCTTCAAGTAGTGTGTGCCCGTCTGTTGTGTGACTCTGGTAACTAGAGATCCCTCAGACCC
TTTTAGTCAGTGTGGAAAATCTCTAGCAGTGGCGCCCGAACAGGGACTTGAAAGCGAAAGGGAAACCAGA
GGAGCTCTCTCGACGCAGGACTCGGCTTGCTGAAGCGCGCACGGCAAGAGGCGAGGGGCGGCGACTGGTG
AGTACGCCAAAAATTTTGACTAGCGGAGGCTAGAAGGAGAGAGATGGGTGCGAGAGCGTCAGTATTAAGC
GGGGGAGAATTAGATCGCGATGGGAAAAAATTCGGTTAAGGCCAGGGGGAAAGAAAAAATATAAATTAAA
ACATATAGTATGGGCAAGCAGGGAGCTAGAACGATTCGCAGTTAATCCTGGCCTGTTAGAAACATCAGAA
GGCTGTAGACAAATACTGGGACAGCTACAACCATCCCTTCAGACAGGATCAGAAGAACTTAGATCATTAT
ATAATACAGTAGCAACCCTCTATTGTGTGCATCAAAGGATAGAGATAAAAGACACCAAGGAAGCTTTAGA
CAAGATAGAGGAAGAGCAAAACAAAAGTAAGACCACCGCACAGCAAGCGGCCGGCCGCTGATCTTCAGAC
CTGGAGGAGGAGATATGAGGGACAATTGGAGAAGTGAATTATATAAATATAAAGTAGTAAAAATTGAACC
ATTAGGAGTAGCACCCACCAAGGCAAAGAGAAGAGTGGTGCAGAGAGAAAAAAGAGCAGTGGGAATAGGA
GCTTTGTTCCTTGGGTTCTTGGGAGCAGCAGGAAGCACTATGGGCGCAGCGTCAATGACGCTGACGGTAC
AGGCCAGACAATTATTGTCTGGTATAGTGCAGCAGCAGAACAATTTGCTGAGGGCTATTGAGGCGCAACA
GCATCTGTTGCAACTCACAGTCTGGGGCATCAAGCAGCTCCAGGCAAGAATCCTGGCTGTGGAAAGATAC
CTAAAGGATCAACAGCTCCTGGGGATTTGGGGTTGCTCTGGAAAACTCATTTGCACCACTGCTGTGCCTT
GGAATGCTAGTTGGAGTAATAAATCTCTGGAACAGATTTGGAATCACACGACCTGGATGGAGTGGGACAG
AGAAATTAACAATTACACAAGCTTAATACACTCCTTAATTGAAGAATCGCAAAACCAGCAAGAAAAGAAT
GAACAAGAATTATTGGAATTAGATAAATGGGCAAGTTTGTGGAATTGGTTTAACATAACAAATTGGCTGT
GGTATATAAAATTATTCATAATGATAGTAGGAGGCTTGGTAGGTTTAAGAATAGTTTTTGCTGTACTTTC
TATAGTGAATAGAGTTAGGCAGGGATATTCACCATTATCGTTTCAGACCCACCTCCCAACCCCGAGGGGA
CCCGACAGGCCCGAAGGAATAGAAGAAGAAGGTGGAGAGAGAGACAGAGACAGATCCATTCGATTAGTGA
ACGGATCTCGACGGTATCGCCTTTAAAAGAAAAGGGGGGATTGGGGGGTACAGTGCAGGGGAAAGAATAG
TAGACATAATAGCAACAGACATACAAACTAAAGAATTACAAAAACAAATTACAAAAATTCAAAATTTTCG
GGTTTATTACAGGGACAGCAGAGATCCAGTTTATCGATGAGGCCCTTTCGTCTTCACTCGAGGTGCCCGT
CAGTGGGCAGAGCGCACATCGCCCACAGTCCCCGAGAAGTTGGGGGGAGGGGTCGGCAATTGAACCGGTG
CCTAGAGAAGGTGGCGCGGGGTAAACTGGGAAAGTGATGTCGTGTACTGGCTCCGCCTTTTTCCCGAGGG
TGGGGGAGAACCGTATATAAGTGCAGTAGTCGCCGTGAACGTTCTTTTTCGCAACGGGTTTGCCGCCAGA
ACACAGGTAAGTGCCGTGTGTGGTTCCCGCGGGCCTGGCCTCTTTACGGGTTATGGCCCTTGCGTGCCTT
GAATTACTTCCACCTGGCTGCAGTACGTGATTCTTGATCCCGAGCTTCGGGTTGGAAGTGGGTGGGAGAG
TTCGAGGCCTTGCGCTTAAGGAGCCCCTTCGCCTCGTGCTTGAGTTGAGGCCTGGCCTGGGCGCTGGGGC
CGCCGCGTGCGAATCTGGTGGCACCTTCGCGCCTGTCTCGCTGCTTTCGATAAGTCTCTAGCCATTTAAA
ATTTTTGATGACCTGCTGCGACGCTTTTTTTCTGGCAAGATAGTCTTGTAAATGCGGGCCAAGATCTGCA
CACTGGTATTTCGGTTTTTGGGGCCGCGGGCGGCGACGGGGCCCGTGCGTCCCAGCGCACATGTTCGGCG
AGGCGGGGCCTGCGAGCGCGGCCACCGAGAATCGGACGGGGGTAGTCTCAAGCTGGCCGGCCTGCTCTGG
TGCCTGGCCTCGCGCCGCCGTGTATCGCCCCGCCCTGGGCGGCAAGGCTGGCCCGGTCGGCACCAGTTGC
GTGAGCGGAAAGATGGCCGCTTCCCGGCCCTGCTGCAGGGAGCTCAAAATGGAGGACGCGGCGCTCGGGA
GAGCGGGCGGGTGAGTCACCCACACAAAGGAAAAGGGCCTTTCCGTCCTCAGCCGTCGCTTCATGTGACT
CCACGGAGTACCGGGCGCCGTCCAGGCACCTCGATTAGTTCTCGAGCTTTTGGAGTACGTCGTCTTTAGG
TTGGGGGGAGGGGTTTTATGCGATGGAGTTTCCCCACACTGAGTGGGTGGAGACTGAAGTTAGGCCAGCT
TGGCACTTGATGTAATTCTCCTTGGAATTTGCCCTTTTTGAGTTTGGATCTTGGTTCATTCTCAAGCCTC
AGACAGTGGTTCAAAGTTTTTTTCTTCCATTTCAGGTGTCGTGAGGATCTGGCGCGCCCACCATGGCGCC
TGTTGCTGGGTCCGAACTCCCCCGACGCCCTCTCCCTCCAGCGGCGCAGGAAAGGGACGCAGAACCTCGC
CCCCCCCACGGGGGACTTGGTAAGGACCCCAATGATCCCACAGCTGACGTAGAGATCAACCCGGACTTGA
AACCGATAATCGGGCGAGACAGCGGAAGGGCGTTGGCGGAAGTCCTGAAAAAACCAGTGGCTTCCCGACA
GCTTCAAGGCATGACCAATGGGCGAACGTCTTCAAGGGGACAACTGCTGAAAGAGTTTCAGCTGAAACCA
ATTGGAAAGAAGATGAGCTCCGCTGTTGGCTTTGTGCCCGATACCGGCCCTATGCATGCTAGCATGCAAG
TTACTTTGAAAACTCTCCAGCAACAGACCTTTAAGATAGATATAGATCCAGAGGAAACAGTAAAGGCGTT
GAAAGAAAAAATTGAAAGTGAGAAAGGCAAAGACGCTTTTCCAGTTGCTGGGCAGAAACTCATATACGCC
GGAAAGATCCTCAACGACGACACGGCTTTGAAAGAGTATAAAATAGACGAGAAGAATTTCGTGGTCGTCA
TGGTGACAAAGCCGAAAGCATTCGAATCTAGAGGATCAGCGGGTTCAGCGGCAGGTAGCGGCGAGTTCAT
GGCCGACGTGGCCCTGCACATCAACGTGATCACCGACTTCGTGCACCAGAAGAACAACGCCCTGGGCCTG
GCCGACAGCTGCGCCGAGTACCCCGACAACTACCCCCTGTTCCCCGAATTCGTCGACGGATCCATGGTGA
GCAAGGGCGAGGAGCTGTTCACCGGGGTGGTGCCCATCCTGGTCGAGCTGGACGGCGACGTAAACGGCCA
CAAGTTCAGCGTGTCCGGCGAGGGCGAGGGCGATGCCACCTACGGCAAGCTGACCCTGAAGTTCATCTGC
ACCACCGGCAAGCTGCCCGTGCCCTGGCCCACCCTCGTGACCACCCTGACCTACGGCGTGCAGTGCTTCA
GCCGCTACCCCGACCACATGAAGCAGCACGACTTCTTCAAGTCCGCCATGCCCGAAGGCTACGTCCAGGA
GCGCACCATCTTCTTCAAGGACGACGGCAACTACAAGACCCGCGCCGAGGTGAAGTTCGAGGGCGACACC
CTGGTGAACCGCATCGAGCTGAAGGGCATCGACTTCAAGGAGGACGGCAACATCCTGGGGCACAAGCTGG
AGTACAACTACAACAGCCACAACGTCTATATCATGGCCGACAAGCAGAAGAACGGCATCAAGGTGAACTT
CAAGATCCGCCACAACATCGAGGACGGCAGCGTGCAGCTCGCCGACCACTACCAGCAGAACACCCCCATC
GGCGACGGCCCCGTGCTGCTGCCCGACAACCACTACCTGAGCACCCAGTCCGCCCTGAGCAAAGACCCCA
ACGAGAAGCGCGATCACATGGTCCTGCTGGAGTTCGTGACCGCCGCCGGGATCACTCTCGGCATGGACGA
GCTGTACAAGCCAAAGAAGAAGCGTAAGGTATAAGCGGCCGCTCTAGAGTCGACGGGCCGCGGTAACAAT
TGTTAACTAACTTAAGCTAGCAACGGTTTCCCTCTAGCGGGATCAATTCCGCCCCCCCCCCCTAACGTTA
CTGGCCGAAGCCGCTTGGAATAAGGCCGGTGTGCGTTTGTCTATATGTTATTTTCCACCATATTGCCGTC
TTTTGGCAATGTGAGGGCCCGGAAACCTGGCCCTGTCTTCTTGACGAGCATTCCTAGGGGTCTTTCCCCT
CTCGCCAAAGGAATGCAAGGTCTGTTGAATGTCGTGAAGGAAGCAGTTCCTCTGGAAGCTTCTTGAAGAC
AAACAACGTCTGTAGCGACCCTTTGCAGGCAGCGGAACCCCCCACCTGGCGACAGGTGCCTCTGCGGCCA
AAAGCCACGTGTATAAGATACACCTGCAAAGGCGGCACAACCCCAGTGCCACGTTGTGAGTTGGATAGTT
GTGGAAAGAGTCAAATGGCTCTCCTCAAGCGTATTCAACAAGGGGCTGAAGGATGCCCAGAAGGTACCCC
ATTGTATGGGATCTGATCTGGGGCCTCGGTGCACATGCTTTACATGTGTTTAGTCGAGGTTAAAAAAACG
TCTAGGCCCCCCGAACCACGGGGACGTGGTTTTCCTTTGAAAAACACGATAATACCATGACCGAGTACAA
GCCCACGGTGCGCCTCGCCACCCGCGACGACGTCCCCAGGGCCGTACGCACCCTCGCCGCCGCGTTCGCC
GACTACCCCGCCACGCGCCACACCGTCGATCCGGACCGCCACATCGAGCGGGTCACCGAGCTGCAAGAAC
TCTTCCTCACGCGCGTCGGGCTCGACATCGGCAAGGTGTGGGTCGCGGACGACGGCGCCGCGGTGGCGGT
CTGGACCACGCCGGAGAGCGTCGAAGCGGGGGCGGTGTTCGCCGAGATCGGCCCGCGCATGGCCGAGTTG
AGCGGTTCCCGGCTGGCCGCGCAGCAACAGATGGAAGGCCTCCTGGCGCCGCACCGGCCCAAGGAGCCCG
CGTGGTTCCTGGCCACCGTCGGCGTCTCGCCCGACCACCAGGGCAAGGGTCTGGGCAGCGCCGTCGTGCT
CCCCGGAGTGGAGGCGGCCGAGCGCGCCGGGGTGCCCGCCTTCCTGGAGACCTCCGCGCCCCGCAACCTC
CCCTTCTACGAGCGGCTCGGCTTCACCGTCACCGCCGACGTCGAGGTGCCCGAAGGACCGCGCACCTGGT
GCATGACCCGCAAGCCCGGTGCCTGACCCGGGCGGGGCGCGTCTGGAACAATCAACCTCTGGATTACAAA
ATTTGTGAAAGATTGACTGGTATTCTTAACTATGTTGCTCCTTTTACGCTATGTGGATACGCTGCTTTAA
TGCCTTTGTATCATGCTATTGCTTCCCGTATGGCTTTCATTTTCTCCTCCTTGTATAAATCCTGGTTGCT
GTCTCTTTATGAGGAGTTGTGGCCCGTTGTCAGGCAACGTGGCGTGGTGTGCACTGTGTTTGCTGACGCA
ACCCCCACTGGTTGGGGCATTGCCACCACCTGTCAGCTCCTTTCCGGGACTTTCGCTTTCCCCCTCCCTA
TTGCCACGGCGGAACTCATCGCCGCCTGCCTTGCCCGCTGCTGGACAGGGGCTCGGCTGTTGGGCACTGA
CAATTCCGTGGTGTTGTCGGGGAAGCTGACGTCCTTTCCATGGCTGCTCGCCTGTGTTGCCACCTGGATT
CTGCGCGGGACGTCCTTCTGCTACGTCCCTTCGGCCCTCAATCCAGCGGACCTTCCTTCCCGCGGCCTGC
TGCCGGCTCTGCGGCCTCTTCCGCGTCTTCGCCTTCGCCCTCAGACGAGTCGGATCTCCCTTTGGGCCGC
CTCCCCGCCTGGAATTAATTCTGCAGTCGAGACCTAGAAAAACATGGAGCAATCACAAGTAGCAATACAG
CAGCTACCAATGCTGATTGTGCCTGGCTAGAAGCACAAGAGGAGGAGGAGGTGGGTTTTCCAGTCACACC
TCAGGTACCTTTAAGACCAATGACTTACAAGGCAGCTGTAGATCTTAGCCACTTTTTAAAAGAAAAGAGG
GGACTGGAAGGGCTAATTCACTCCCAACGAAGACAAGATATCCTTGATCTGTGGATCTACCACACACAAG
GCTACTTCCCTGATTAGCAGAACTACACACCAGGGCCAGGGGTCAGATATCCACTGACCTTTGGATG
